>Addgene plasmid #15998 | pShuttle AMPK gamma1 | addgene partial sequence | sequence record 22360 | 15998 with CMV-F
AGCTCTCTGGCTAACTAGAGAANCCACTGCTTACTGGCTTATCGAAATTAATACGACTCACTATAGGGAG
ACCCAAGCTGGCTAGCGTTTAAACGGGCCCTCTAGAATTCATGTACCCATACGATGTTCCAGATTACGCA
ATGGAGTCGGTTGCTGCAGAGAGCTCGCCAGCTCTAGAGAATGAACACTTTCAAGAGACCCCGGAATCAA
ACAATAGTGTGTATACTTCCTTCATGAAGTCTCATCGCTGCTATGACCTAATTCCCACAAGTTCCAAGTT
GGTGGTATTTGACACTTCGCTACAGGTAAAGAAAGCCTTTTTTGCCCTGGTGACCAATGGTGTTCGTGCC
GCCCCTTTGTGGGACAGTAAGAAGCAGAGTTTTGTGGGCATGCTGACCATCACCGACTTCATCAACATTT
TGCACCGATACTATAAGTCAGCCCTGGTGCAGATCTACGAACTGGAGGAGCACAAGATAGAGACGTGGAG
AGAGGTGTACCTGCAGGACTCCTTTAAGCCACTTGTCTGCATCTCTCCAAATGCCAGCTTGTTTGATGCT
GTCTCTTCATTAATTCGAAATAAGATCCACAGGCTCCCAGTTATCGACCCAGAGTCAGGCAACACCTTGT
ACATCCTTACTCACAAGCGGATCCTCAAGTTCCTCAAGTTGTTTATCACCNNNNTNCCCCAAGCCGGAGT
TCATGTCTAAGTCTCNNNCAANANCTGCANANNNGCACCCTNNTGCC
