[The description below was written by a language model from this plasmid's Addgene catalogue record.]
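Description:
pShuttle AMPK gamma1 is an adenoviral shuttle plasmid built on the Clontech pShuttle backbone (about 4 kb without insert) and classified as a mammalian expression and adenoviral vector. It is propagated in E. coli as a high-copy plasmid under kanamycin selection. The record contains no feature table, so the origin of replication, promoter, polyadenylation signal and any other regulatory elements flanking the insert are not stated and cannot be confirmed from the information given.

The payload is an insert of roughly 1.6 kb carrying mouse Prkag1, which encodes the gamma1 subunit of AMP-activated protein kinase. This is the regulatory, nucleotide-binding subunit that partners with the catalytic alpha and scaffolding beta subunits to form the heterotrimeric energy-sensing kinase. The fragment was introduced by restriction cloning, with the 5′ junction at an XbaI site that was destroyed in the process and the 3′ junction at a NotI site that remains intact. No epitope tags, fusion partners, reporters or mutations are recorded, so the insert appears to be the unmodified sequence as far as the entry indicates.

Shuttle plasmids of this type generally serve as intermediates: the expression cassette carrying the gene of interest is transferred into an adenoviral genome plasmid, which is then used to produce recombinant adenovirus for efficient gene delivery to mammalian cells or tissues. The construct would therefore suit the generation of adenovirus expressing AMPK gamma1 for studies of AMPK signalling and cellular energy metabolism, although the record does not describe a specific application.
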