Addgene plasmid #15998: pShuttle AMPK gamma1
Depositing lab: Morris Birnbaum. Depositing organization: University of Pennsylvania.
Backbone
  Vector backbone: pShuttle
  Backbone manufacturer: Clontech
  Backbone size w/o insert (bp): 4000
  Vector type: Mammalian Expression, Adenoviral
Growth in bacteria
  Bacterial resistance: Kanamycin, 50 μg/mL
  Growth temperature: 37°C
  Growth strain: DH5alpha
  Copy number: High Copy
Gene/Insert
  Gene/Insert name: AMPK gamma1 (alt name: Prkag1)
  Species: M. musculus (mouse)
  Insert size (bp): 1600
  GenBank ID: NM_016781
  Entrez Gene: Prkag1 (a.k.a. AA571379, BB036179, Prkaac)
  Cloning method: Restriction Enzyme; 5′ cloning site XbaI (destroyed during cloning); 3′ cloning site NotI (not destroyed)
  Sequencing primers: 5′ na
Terms and licenses: Academic/Nonprofit Terms; Industry Terms: Not Available to Industry
How to cite: pShuttle AMPK gamma1 was a gift from Morris Birnbaum (Addgene plasmid # 15998 ; http://n2t.net/addgene:15998 ; RRID:Addgene_15998)
